>Addgene plasmid #156484 | pETM33_N_CTD | addgene full sequence | sequence record 307735 | Addgene NGS Result
TTGAGATCCTTTTTTTCTGCGCGTAATCTGCTGCTTGCAAACAAAAAAACCACCGCTACCAGCGGTGGTT
TGTTTGCCGGATCAAGAGCTACCAACTCTTTTTCCGAAGGTAACTGGCTTCAGCAGAGCGCAGATACCAA
ATACTGTCCTTCTAGTGTAGCCGTAGTTAGGCCACCACTTCAAGAACTCTGTAGCACCGCCTACATACCT
CGCTCTGCTAATCCTGTTACCAGTGGCTGCTGCCAGTGGCGATAAGTCGTGTCTTACCGGGTTGGACTCA
AGACGATAGTTACCGGATAAGGCGCAGCGGTCGGGCTGAACGGGGGGTTCGTGCACACAGCCCAGCTTGG
AGCGAACGACCTACACCGAACTGAGATACCTACAGCGTGAGCTATGAGAAAGCGCCACGCTTCCCGAAGG
GAGAAAGGCGGACAGGTATCCGGTAAGCGGCAGGGTCGGAACAGGAGAGCGCACGAGGGAGCTTCCAGGG
GGAAACGCCTGGTATCTTTATAGTCCTGTCGGGTTTCGCCACCTCTGACTTGAGCGTCGATTTTTGTGAT
GCTCGTCAGGGGGGCGGAGCCTATGGAAAAACGCCAGCAACGCGGCCTTTTTACGGTTCCTGGCCTTTTG
CTGGCCTTTTGCTCACATGTTCTTTCCTGCGTTATCCCCTGATTCTGTGGATAACCGTATTACCGCCTTT
GAGTGAGCTGATACCGCTCGCCGCAGCCGAACGACCGAGCGCAGCGAGTCAGTGAGCGAGGAAGCGGAAG
AGCGCCTGATGCGGTATTTTCTCCTTACGCATCTGTGCGGTATTTCACACCGCAATGGTGCACTCTCAGT
ACAATCTGCTCTGATGCCGCATAGTTAAGCCAGTATACACTCCGCTATCGCTACGTGACTGGGTCATGGC
TGCGCCCCGACACCCGCCAACACCCGCTGACGCGCCCTGACGGGCTTGTCTGCTCCCGGCATCCGCTTAC
AGACAAGCTGTGACCGTCTCCGGGAGCTGCATGTGTCAGAGGTTTTCACCGTCATCACCGAAACGCGCGA
GGCAGCTGCGGTAAAGCTCATCAGCGTGGTCGTGAAGCGATTCACAGATGTCTGCCTGTTCATCCGCGTC
CAGCTCGTTGAGTTTCTCCAGAAGCGTTAATGTCTGGCTTCTGATAAAGCGGGCCATGTTAAGGGCGGTT
TTTTCCTGTTTGGTCACTGATGCCTCCGTGTAAGGGGGATTTCTGTTCATGGGGGTAATGATACCGATGA
AACGAGAGAGGATGCTCACGATACGGGTTACTGATGATGAACATGCCCGGTTACTGGAACGTTGTGAGGG
TAAACAACTGGCGGTATGGATGCGGCGGGACCAGAGAAAAATCACTCAGGGTCAATGCCAGCGCTTCGTT
AATACAGATGTAGGTGTTCCACAGGGTAGCCAGCAGCATCCTGCGATGCAGATCCGGAACATAATGGTGC
AGGGCGCTGACTTCCGCGTTTCCAGACTTTACGAAACACGGAAACCGAAGACCATTCATGTTGTTGCTCA
GGTCGCAGACGTTTTGCAGCAGCAGTCGCTTCACGTTCGCTCGCGTATCGGTGATTCATTCTGCTAACCA
GTAAGGCAACCCCGCCAGCCTAGCCGGGTCCTCAACGACAGGAGCACGATCATGCGCACCCGTGGGGCCG
CCATGCCGGCGATAATGGCCTGCTTCTCGCCGAAACGTTTGGTGGCGGGACCAGTGACGAAGGCTTGAGC
GAGGGCGTGCAAGATTCCGAATACCGCAAGCGACAGGCCGATCATCGTCGCGCTCCAGCGAAAGCGGTCC
TCGCCGAAAATGACCCAGAGCGCTGCCGGCACCTGTCCTACGAGTTGCATGATAAAGAAGACAGTCATAA
GTGCGGCGACGATAGTCATGCCCCGCGCCCACCGGAAGGAGCTGACTGGGTTGAAGGCTCTCAAGGGCAT
CGGTCGAGATCCCGGTGCCTAATGAGTGAGCTAACTTACATTAATTGCGTTGCGCTCACTGCCCGCTTTC
CAGTCGGGAAACCTGTCGTGCCAGCTGCATTAATGAATCGGCCAACGCGCGGGGAGAGGCGGTTTGCGTA
TTGGGCGCCAGGGTGGTTTTTCTTTTCACCAGTGAGACGGGCAACAGCTGATTGCCCTTCACCGCCTGGC
CCTGAGAGAGTTGCAGCAAGCGGTCCACGCTGGTTTGCCCCAGCAGGCGAAAATCCTGTTTGATGGTGGT
TAACGGCGGGATATAACATGAGCTGTCTTCGGTATCGTCGTATCCCACTACCGAGATATCCGCACCAACG
CGCAGCCCGGACTCGGTAATGGCGCGCATTGCGCCCAGCGCCATCTGATCGTTGGCAACCAGCATCGCAG
TGGGAACGATGCCCTCATTCAGCATTTGCATGGTTTGTTGAAAACCGGACATGGCACTCCAGTCGCCTTC
CCGTTCCGCTATCGGCTGAATTTGATTGCGAGTGAGATATTTATGCCAGCCAGCCAGACGCAGACGCGCC
GAGACAGAACTTAATGGGCCCGCTAACAGCGCGATTTGCTGGTGACCCAATGCGACCAGATGCTCCACGC
CCAGTCGCGTACCGTCTTCATGGGAGAAAATAATACTGTTGATGGGTGTCTGGTCAGAGACATCAAGAAA
TAACGCCGGAACATTAGTGCAGGCAGCTTCCACAGCAATGGCATCCTGGTCATCCAGCGGATAGTTAATG
ATCAGCCCACTGACGCGTTGCGCGAGAAGATTGTGCACCGCCGCTTTACAGGCTTCGACGCCGCTTCGTT
CTACCATCGACACCACCACGCTGGCACCCAGTTGATCGGCGCGAGATTTAATCGCCGCGACAATTTGCGA
CGGCGCGTGCAGGGCCAGACTGGAGGTGGCAACGCCAATCAGCAACGACTGTTTGCCCGCCAGTTGTTGT
GCCACGCGGTTGGGAATGTAATTCAGCTCCGCCATCGCCGCTTCCACTTTTTCCCGCGTTTTCGCAGAAA
CGTGGCTGGCCTGGTTCACCACGCGGGAAACGGTCTGATAAGAGACACCGGCATACTCTGCGACATCGTA
TAACGTTACTGGTTTCACATTCACCACCCTGAATTGACTCTCTTCCGGGCGCTATCATGCCATACCGCGA
AAGGTTTTGCGCCATTCGATGGTGTCCGGGATCTCGACGCTCTCCCTTATGCGACTCCTGCATTAGGAAG
CAGCCCAGTAGTAGGTTGAGGCCGTTGAGCACCGCCGCCGCAAGGAATGGTGCATGCAAGGAGATGGCGC
CCAACAGTCCCCCGGCCACGGGGCCTGCCACCATACCCACGCCGAAACAAGCGCTCATGAGCCCGAAGTG
GCGAGCCCGATCTTCCCCATCGGTGATGTCGGCGATATAGGCGCCAGCAACCGCACCTGTGGCGCCGGTG
ATGCCGGCCACGATGCGTCCGGCGTAGAGGATCGAGATCTCGATCCCGCGAAATTAATACGACTCACTAT
AGGGGAATTGTGAGCGGATAACAATTCCCCTCTAGAAATAATTTTGTTTAACTTTAAGAAGGAGATATAC
CATGAAACATCACCATCACCATCACAACACTAGTAGCAATTCCATGTCCCCTATACTAGGTTATTGGAAA
ATTAAGGGCCTTGTGCAACCCACTCGACTTCTTTTGGAATATCTTGAAGAAAAATATGAAGAGCATTTGT
ATGAGCGCGATGAAGGTGATAAATGGCGAAACAAAAAGTTTGAATTGGGTTTGGAGTTTCCCAATCTTCC
TTATTATATTGATGGTGATGTTAAATTAACACAGTCTATGGCCATCATACGTTATATAGCTGACAAGCAC
AACATGTTGGGTGGTTGTCCAAAAGAGCGTGCAGAGATTTCAATGCTTGAAGGAGCGGTTTTGGATATTA
GATACGGTGTTTCGAGAATTGCATATAGTAAAGACTTTGAAACTCTCAAAGTTGATTTTCTTAGCAAGCT
ACCTGAAATGCTGAAAATGTTCGAAGATCGTTTATGTCATAAAACATATTTAAATGGTGATCATGTAACC
CATCCTGACTTCATGTTGTATGACGCTCTTGATGTTGTTTTATACATGGACCCAATGTGCCTGGATGCGT
TCCCAAAATTAGTTTGTTTTAAAAAACGTATTGAAGCTATCCCACAAATTGATAAGTACTTGAAATCCAG
CAAGTATATAGCATGGCCTTTGCAGGGCTGGCAAGCCACGTTTGGTGGTGGCGACCATCCTCCAAAATCG
GATCTGGAAGTTCTGTTCCAGGGGCCCATGGACGGTAGCAAGAAACCGCGTCAGAAGCGTACCGCGACCA
AAGCGTACAACGTGACCCAAGCGTTCGGTCGTCGTGGTCCGGAGCAGACCCAGGGTAACTTTGGCGACCA
GGAACTGATCCGTCAAGGCACCGATTATAAGCACTGGCCGCAGATTGCGCAGTTTGCGCCGAGCGCGAGC
GCGTTCTTTGGTATGAGCCGTATCGGCATGGAAGTGACCCCGAGCGGCACCTGGCTGACCTACACCGGCG
CGATTAAGCTGGACGATAAAGACCCGAACTTCAAAGATCAGGTTATCCTGCTGAACAAGCACATTGACGC
GTATAAAACCTTTCCGTAAGAATTCGAGCTCCGTCGACAAGCTTGCGGCCGCACTCGAGCACCACCACCA
CCACCACTGAGATCCGGCTGCTAACAAAGCCCGAAAGGAAGCTGAGTTGGCTGCTGCCACCGCTGAGCAA
TAACTAGCATAACCCCTTGGGGCCTCTAAACGGGTCTTGAGGGGTTTTTTGCTGAAAGGAGGAACTATAT
CCGGATTGGCGAATGGG
[124 nt withheld, positions 4848-4971]
C
[91 nt withheld, positions 4973-5063]
A
[49 nt withheld, positions 5065-5113]
CCTTTGACGTTGGAGTCCACGTTCTTTAATAGTGGACTCTTGTTCCAAACTGGAACAACACTCAACCCTA
TCTCGGTCTATTCTTTTGATTTATAAGGGATTTTGCCGATTTCGGCCTATTGGTTAAAAAATGAGCTGAT
TTAACAAAAATTTAACGCGAATTTTAACAAAATATTAACGCTTACAATTTAGGTGGCACTTTTCGGGGAA
ATGTGCGCGGAACCCCTATTTGTTTATTTTTCTAAATACATTCAAATATGTATCCGCTCATGAATTAATT
CTTAGAAAAACTCATCGAGCATCAAATGAAACTGCAATTTATTCATATCAGGATTATCAATACCATATTT
TTGAAAAAGCCGTTTCTGTAATGAAGGAGAAAACTCACCGAGGCAGTTCCATAGGATGGCAAGATCCTGG
TATCGGTCTGCGATTCCGACTCGTCCAACATCAATACAACCTATTAATTTCCCCTCGTCAAAAATAAGGT
TATCAAGTGAGAAATCACCATGAGTGACGACTGAATCCGGTGAGAATGGCAAAAGTTTATGCATTTCTTT
CCAGACTTGTTCAACAGGCCAGCCATTACGCTCGTCATCAAAATCACTCGCATCAACCAAACCGTTATTC
ATTCGTGATTGCGCCTGAGCGAGACGAAATACGCGATCGCTGTTAAAAGGACAATTACAAACAGGAATCG
AATGCAACCGGCGCAGGAACACTGCCAGCGCATCAACAATATTTTCACCTGAATCAGGATATTCTTCTAA
TACCTGGAATGCTGTTTTCCCGGGGATCGCAGTGGTGAGTAACCATGCATCATCAGGAGTACGGATAAAA
TGCTTGATGGTCGGAAGAGGCATAAATTCCGTCAGCCAGTTTAGTCTGACCATCTCATCTGTAACATCAT
TGGCAACGCTACCTTTGCCATGTTTCAGAAACAACTCTGGCGCATCGGGCTTCCCATACAATCGATAGAT
TGTCGCACCTGATTGCCCGACATTATCGCGAGCCCATTTATACCCATATAAATCAGCATCCATGTTGGAA
TTTAATCGCGGCCTAGAGCAAGACGTTTCCCGTTGAATATGGCTCATAACACCCCTTGTATTACTGTTTA
TGTAAGCAGACAGTTTTATTGTTCATGACCAAAATCCCTTAACGTGAGTTTTCGTTCCACTGAGCGTCAG
ACCCCGTAGAAAAGATCAAAGGATCTTC
Features (pLannotate 1.2.2; 21 found; start..end, strand, type, name):
      1..589     +  rep_origin     ori: high-copy-number ColE1/pMB1/pBR322/pUC origin of replication
    775..914     -  misc_feature   bom: basis of mobility region from pBR322
   1016..1207    -  CDS            rop: Rop protein, which maintains plasmids at low copy number; rop
   1224..1604    +  CDS            YPB1_ECOLX: Protein predicted: Swiss-Prot protein existence level 4. From Escherichia coli.
   1676..1967    -  CDS            TcR (fragment): tetracycline efflux protein; tet; confers resistance to tetracycline
   1982..2003    -  protein_bind   CAP binding site: CAP binding activates transcription in the presence of cAMP. E. coli catabolite activator protein
   2016..3098    -  CDS            lacI: lac repressor; lacI; The lac repressor binds to the lac operator to inhibit transcription in E. coli. This inhibition can be relieved by adding lactose or isopropyl-β-D-thiogalactopyranoside (IPTG).
   3099..3176    -  promoter       lacI promoter: lacI
   3184..3463    -  CDS            TcR (fragment): tetracycline efflux protein; tet; confers resistance to tetracycline
   3485..3503    +  promoter       T7 promoter: promoter for bacteriophage T7 RNA polymerase
   3504..3528    +  protein_bind   lac operator: The lac repressor binds to the lac operator to inhibit transcription in E. coli. This inhibition can be relieved by adding lactose or isopropyl-β-D-thiogalactopyranoside (IPTG). lac repressor encoded by lacI
   3543..3565    +  RBS            RBS: efficient ribosome binding site from bacteriophage T7 gene 10 (Olins and Rangwala, 1989)
   3578..3595    +  CDS            7xHis (fragment): 6xHis affinity tag
   3614..4267    +  CDS            GST26_SCHJA: Experimental evidence at protein level: Swiss-Prot protein existence level 1. GST isoenzymes appear to play a central role in the parasite detoxification system. Other functions are also suspected including a role in increasing the solubility of haematin in the parasite gut. From Schistosoma japonicum (Blood fluke).
   4301..4636    +  CDS            N (fragment): NCAP_SARS2 - Experimental evidence at protein level: Swiss-Prot protein existence level 1. Packages the positive strand viral genome RNA into a helical ribonucleocapsid (RNP) and plays a fundamental role during virion assembly through its interactions with the viral genome and membrane protein M. Plays an important role in enhancing the efficiency of subgenomic viral RNA transcription as well as viral replication (By similarity). May modulate transforming growth factor-beta signaling by binding host smad3 (By similarity). From Severe acute respiratory syndrome coronavirus 2 (2019-nCoV) (SARS-C
   4680..4697    +  CDS            9xHis (fragment): 9xHis affinity tag
   4707..4756    +  CDS            SET1 (fragment): solubility-enhancement tag derived from T7 phage gene 10B
   4764..4811    +  terminator     T7 terminator: transcription terminator for bacteriophage T7 RNA polymerase
   4848..5276    +  rep_origin     f1 ori (sequence partly withheld): f1 bacteriophage origin of replication; arrow indicates direction of (+) strand synthesis
   5329..5386    +  promoter       AmpR promoter (fragment): bla
   5395..6210    -  CDS            KanR: aminoglycoside phosphotransferase; aph(3')-Ia; confers resistance to kanamycin in bacteria or G418 (Geneticin®) in eukaryotes
