[The description below was written by a language model from this plasmid's Addgene catalogue record and pLannotate feature annotations shown in this document.]
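Description:
pETM33_N_CTD is a bacterial expression plasmid built on the pETM33 backbone, a pET-type vector, for producing the C-terminal domain of the SARS-CoV-2 nucleocapsid (N) protein in E. coli. The sequenced record is about 6.3 kb. It replicates from a ColE1/pBR322-family origin accompanied by the bom mobility region and the rop gene. The catalogue lists it as high copy, although rop normally acts to restrain copy number. Selection is by kanamycin through an aminoglycoside phosphotransferase gene, and an f1 origin is also present. Short tetracycline-resistance fragments and a partial AmpR promoter appear to be non-functional backbone remnants.

The expression cassette is driven by a T7 promoter followed immediately by a lac operator and the T7 gene 10 ribosome binding site. A plasmid-borne lacI gene with its own promoter supplies the repressor. Transcription therefore depends on a host that provides T7 RNA polymerase, such as a DE3 lysogen, and is induced with IPTG. The open reading frame begins with a His tag, continues into Schistosoma japonicum glutathione S-transferase, and then runs into the synthetic, E. coli codon-optimised N fragment. That fragment was cloned between NcoI and EcoRI sites, both of which were destroyed in the process. The depositor's insert ends in a stop codon, so the downstream His-tag and T7 gene 10-derived annotations before the T7 terminator are probably untranslated vector sequence.

The dual His-GST tag allows affinity purification on nickel or glutathione resins. It also suits GST-based immobilisation of the domain as bait. This fits the associated study, which mapped motif-based interactions between SARS-CoV-2 protein domains and human peptide ligands.
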