Addgene plasmid #156484: pETM33_N_CTD
Purpose: Bacterial expression of Sars-CoV2 N_CTD protein with His-tag and GST-tag
Depositing lab: Ylva Ivarsson. Depositing organization: Uppsala University. Publication: Identification of motif-based interactions between SARS-CoV-2 protein domains and human peptide ligands pinpoint antiviral targets. Mihalic F, Benz C, Kassa E, Lindqvist R, Simonetti L, Inturi R, Aronsson H, Andersson E, Chi CN, Davey NE, Overby AK, Jemth P, Ivarsson Y. Nat Commun. 2023 Sep 13;14(1):5636. doi: 10.1038/s41467-023-41312-8. PubMed 37704626.
Backbone
  Vector backbone: pETM33
  Backbone size w/o insert (bp): 6017
  Vector type: Bacterial Expression
Growth in bacteria
  Bacterial resistance: Kanamycin, 50 μg/mL
  Growth temperature: 37°C
  Growth strain: DH5alpha
  Growth instructions: Growth in BL21 DE3 gold 37˚C after induction with 1mM 16hours 18˚C
  Copy number: High Copy
Gene/Insert
  Gene/Insert name: N_CTD
  Species: Synthetic; Severe acute respiratory syndrome coronavirus 2
  Mutation: Gene insert is codon optimized for Ecoli.
  Entrez Gene: N (a.k.a. GU280_gp10)
  Promoter: T7/LacO
  Tag / fusion protein: His-GST (N terminal on backbone)
  Cloning method: Restriction Enzyme; 5′ cloning site Nco1 (destroyed during cloning); 3′ cloning site EcoR1 (destroyed during cloning)
  Sequencing primers: 5′ CGGATCTGGAAGTTCTGTTCC; 3′ GAGTGCGGCCGCAAGCTTG
Terms and licenses: Academic/Nonprofit Terms; Industry Terms: Not Available to Industry
Depositor comments: insert amino acid sequence: GSKKPRQKRTATKAYNVTQAFGRRGPEQTQGNFGDQELIRQGTDYKHWPQIAQFAPSASAFFGMSRIGMEVTPSGTWLTYTGAIKLDDKDPNFKDQVILLNKHIDAYKTFPx
How to cite: pETM33_N_CTD was a gift from Ylva Ivarsson (Addgene plasmid # 156484 ; http://n2t.net/addgene:156484 ; RRID:Addgene_156484)
